>Addgene plasmid #223648 | pNHA6 | addgene full sequence | sequence record 447907 | Addgene NGS Result
CTCGAGAAATCATAAAAAATTTATTTGCTTTGTGAGCGGATAACAATTATAATAGATTCAATTGTGAGCG
GATAACAATTTCACACAGAATTCATTAAAGAGGAGAAATTAACTATGAGAGGATCGCATCACCATCACCA
TCACGGATCCAAGGACAACACCGTGCCCCTGAAGCTGATCGCCCTGCTGGCCAACGGCGAGTTCCACTCT
GGCGAGCAGCTGGGAGAGACCCTGGGAATGAGCAGAGCCGCCATCAACAAGCACATCCAGACACTGAGAG
ACTGGGGAGTGGACGTGTTCACCGTGCCTGGCAAGGGCTACAGCCTGCCTGAGCCTATCCAGCTGCTGAA
CGCCAAGCAGATCCTGGGACAGCTGGATGGCGGAAGCGTGGCCGTGCTGCCTGTGATCGACTCCACCAAT
CAGTACCTGCTGGACAGAATCGGAGAGCTGAAGTCCGGCGACGCCTGCATCGCCGAGTACCAGCAGGCTG
GCAGAGGAGGCAGAGGACGGAAGTGGTTCAGCCCATTCGGAGCCAACCTGTACCTGTCCATGTTCTGGAG
ACTGGAGCAGGGACCTGCTGCTGCCATCGGACTGAGTCTGGTGATCGGAATCGTGATGGCCGAGGTGCTG
AGAAAGCTGGGAGCCGACAAGGTGAGAGTGAAGTGGCCTAATGACCTGTACCTCCAGGACCGCAAGCTGG
CTGGCATCCTGGTGGAGCTGACAGGCAAGACAGGCGATGCCGCTCAGATCGTGATCGGAGCCGGAATCAA
CATGGCCATGAGAAGAGTGGAGGAGAGCGTGGTGAACCAGGGCTGGATCACCCTGCAGGAGGCTGGCATC
AACCTGGACCGGAACACCCTGGCCGCCATGCTGATCAGAGAGCTGAGAGCCGCTCTGGAGCTGTTCGAGC
AGGAGGGACTGGCTCCTTACCTGAGCAGATGGGAGAAGCTGGACAACTTCATCAACAGACCTGTGAAGCT
GATCATCGGCGACAAGGAAATCTTCGGCATCTCCAGAGGAATCGACAAGCAGGGAGCTCTGCTGCTGGAG
CAGGACGGAATCATCAAGCCCTGGATGGGCGGAGAAATCTCCCTGAGAAGCGCAGAGAAGTAAGGTACCC
CGGGTCGACCTGCAGCCAAGCTTAATTAGCTGAGCTTGGACTCCTGTTGATAGATCCAGTAATGACCTCA
GAACTCCATCTGGATTTGTTCAGAACGCTCGGTTGCCGCCGGGCGTTTTTTATTGGTGAGAATCCAAGCT
AGCTTGGCGAGATTTTCAGGAGCTAAGGAAGCTAAAATGGAGAAAAAAATCACTGGATATACCACCGTTG
ATATATCCCAATGGCATCGTAAAGAACATTTTGAGGCATTTCAGTCAGTTGCTCAATGTACCTATAACCA
GACCGTTCAGCTGGATATTACGGCCTTTTTAAAGACCGTAAAGAAAAATAAGCACAAGTTTTATCCGGCC
TTTATTCACATTCTTGCCCGCCTGATGAATGCTCATCCGGAATTTCGTATGGCAATGAAAGACGGTGAGC
TGGTGATATGGGATAGTGTTCACCCTTGTTACACCGTTTTCCATGAGCAAACTGAAACGTTTTCATCGCT
CTGGAGTGAATACCACGACGATTTCCGGCAGTTTCTACACATATATTCGCAAGATGTGGCGTGTTACGGT
GAAAACCTGGCCTATTTCCCTAAAGGGTTTATTGAGAATATGTTTTTCGTCTCAGCCAATCCCTGGGTGA
GTTTCACCAGTTTTGATTTAAACGTGGCCAATATGGACAACTTCTTCGCCCCCGTTTTCACCATGGGCAA
ATATTATACGCAAGGCGACAAGGTGCTGATGCCGCTGGCGATTCAGGTTCATCATGCCGTTTGTGATGGC
TTCCATGTCGGCAGAATGCTTAATGAATTACAACAGTACTGCGATGAGTGGCAGGGCGGGGCGTAATTTT
TTTAAGGCAGTTATTGGTGCCCTTAAACGCCTGGGGTAATGACTCTCTAGCTTGAGGCATCAAATAAAAC
GAAAGGCTCAGTCGAAAGACTGGGCCTTTCGTTTTATCTGTTGTTTGTCGGTGAACGCTCTCCTGAGTAG
GACAAATCCGCCCTCTAGATTACGTGCAGTCGATGATAAGCTGTCAAACATGAGAATTGTGCCTAATGAG
TGAGCTAACTTACATTAATTGCGTTGCGCTCACTGCCCGCTTTCCAGTCGGGAAACCTGTCGTGCCAGCT
GCATTAATGAATCGGCCAACGCGCGGGGAGAGGCGGTTTGCGTATTGGGCGCCAGGGTGGTTTTTCTTTT
CACCAGTGAGACGGGCAACAGCTGATTGCCCTTCACCGCCTGGCCCTGAGAGAGTTGCAGCAAGCGGTCC
ACGCTGGTTTGCCCCAGCAGGCGAAAATCCTGTTTGATGGTGGTTAACGGCGGGATATAACATGAGCTGT
CTTCGGTATCGTCGTATCCCACTACCGAGATATCCGCACCAACGCGCAGCCCGGACTCGGTAATGGCGCG
CATTGCGCCCAGCGCCATCTGATCGTTGGCAACCAGCATCGCAGTGGGAACGATGCCCTCATTCAGCATT
TGCATGGTTTGTTGAAAACCGGACATGGCACTCCAGTCGCCTTCCCGTTCCGCTATCGGCTGAATTTGAT
TGCGAGTGAGATATTTATGCCAGCCAGCCAGACGCAGACGCGCCGAGACAGAACTTAATGGGCCCGCTAA
CAGCGCGATTTGCTGGTGACCCAATGCGACCAGATGCTCCACGCCCAGTCGCGTACCGTCTTCATGGGAG
AAAATAATACTGTTGATGGGTGTCTGGTCAGAGACATCAAGAAATAACGCCGGAACATTAGTGCAGGCAG
CTTCCACAGCAATGGCATCCTGGTCATCCAGCGGATAGTTAATGATCAGCCCACTGACGCGTTGCGCGAG
AAGATTGTGCACCGCCGCTTTACAGGCTTCGACGCCGCTTCGTTCTACCATCGACACCACCACGCTGGCA
CCCAGTTGATCGGCGCGAGATTTAATCGCCGCGACAATTTGCGACGGCGCGTGCAGGGCCAGACTGGAGG
TGGCAACGCCAATCAGCAACGACTGTTTGCCCGCCAGTTGTTGTGCCACGCGGTTGGGAATGTAATTCAG
CTCCGCCATCGCCGCTTCCACTTTTTCCCGCGTTTTCGCAGAAACGTGGCTGGCCTGGTTCACCACGCGG
GAAACGGTCTGATAAGAGACACCGGCATACTCTGCGACATCGTATAACGTTACTGGTTTCACATTCACCA
CCCTGAATTGACTCTCTTCCGGGCGCTATCATGCCATACCGCGAAAGGTTTTGCACCATTCGATGGTGTC
GGAATTTCGGGCAGCGTTGGGTCCTGGCCACGGGTGCGCATGATCTAGAGCTGCCTCGCGCGTTTCGGTG
ATGACGGTGAAAACCTCTGACACATGCAGCTCCCGGAGACGGTCACAGCTTGTCTGTAAGCGGATGCCGG
GAGCAGACAAGCCCGTCAGGGCGCGTCAGCGGGTGTTGGCGGGTGTCGGGGCGCAGCCATGACCCAGTCA
CGTAGCGATAGCGGAGTGTATACTGGCTTAACTATGCGGCATCAGAGCAGATTGTACTGAGAGTGCACCA
TATGCGGTGTGAAATACCGCACAGATGCGTAAGGAGAAAATACCGCATCAGGCGCTCTTCCGCTTCCTCG
CTCACTGACTCGCTGCGCTCGGTCGTTCGGCTGCGGCGAGCGGTATCAGCTCACTCAAAGGCGGTAATAC
GGTTATCCACAGAATCAGGGGATAACGCAGGAAAGAACATGTGAGCAAAAGGCCAGCAAAAGGCCAGGAA
CCGTAAAAAGGCCGCGTTGCTGGCGTTTTTCCATAGGCTCCGCCCCCCTGACGAGCATCACAAAAATCGA
CGCTCAAGTCAGAGGTGGCGAAACCCGACAGGACTATAAAGATACCAGGCGTTTCCCCCTGGAAGCTCCC
TCGTGCGCTCTCCTGTTCCGACCCTGCCGCTTACCGGATACCTGTCCGCCTTTCTCCCTTCGGGAAGCGT
GGCGCTTTCTCATAGCTCACGCTGTAGGTATCTCAGTTCGGTGTAGGTCGTTCGCTCCAAGCTGGGCTGT
GTGCACGAACCCCCCGTTCAGCCCGACCGCTGCGCCTTATCCGGTAACTATCGTCTTGAGTCCAACCCGG
TAAGACACGACTTATCGCCACTGGCAGCAGCCACTGGTAACAGGATTAGCAGAGCGAGGTATGTAGGCGG
TGCTACAGAGTTCTTGAAGTGGTGGCCTAACTACGGCTACACTAGAAGGACAGTATTTGGTATCTGCGCT
CTGCTGAAGCCAGTTACCTTCGGAAAAAGAGTTGGTAGCTCTTGATCCGGCAAACAAACCACCGCTGGTA
GCGGTGGTTTTTTTGTTTGCAAGCAGCAGATTACGCGCAGAAAAAAAGGATCTCAAGAAGATCCTTTGAT
CTTTTCTACGGGGTCTGACGCTCAGTGGAACGAAAACTCACGTTAAGGGATTTTGGTCATGAGATTATCA
AAAAGGATCTTCACCTAGATCCTTTTAAATTAAAAATGAAGTTTTAAATCAATCTAAAGTATATATGAGT
AAACTTGGTCTGACAGTTACCAATGCTTAATCAGTGAGGCACCTATCTCAGCGATCTGTCTATTTCGTTC
ATCCATAGTTGCCTGACTCCCCGTCGTGTAGATAACTACGATACGGGAGGGCTTACCATCTGGCCCCAGT
GCTGCAATGATACCGCGAGACCCACGCTCACCGGCTCCAGATTTATCAGCAATAAACCAGCCAGCCGGAA
GGGCCGAGCGCAGAAGTGGTCCTGCAACTTTATCCGCCTCCATCCAGTCTATTAATTGTTGCCGGGAAGC
TAGAGTAAGTAGTTCGCCAGTTAATAGTTTGCGCAACGTTGTTGCCATTGCTACAGGCATCGTGGTGTCA
CGCTCGTCGTTTGGTATGGCTTCATTCAGCTCCGGTTCCCAACGATCAAGGCGAGTTACATGATCCCCCA
TGTTGTGCAAAAAAGCGGTTAGCTCCTTCGGTCCTCCGATCGTTGTCAGAAGTAAGTTGGCCGCAGTGTT
ATCACTCATGGTTATGGCAGCACTGCATAATTCTCTTACTGTCATGCCATCCGTAAGATGCTTTTCTGTG
ACTGGTGAGTACTCAACCAAGTCATTCTGAGAATAGTGTATGCGGCGACCGAGTTGCTCTTGCCCGGCGT
CAATACGGGATAATACCGCGCCACATAGCAGAACTTTAAAAGTGCTCATCATTGGAAAACGTTCTTCGGG
GCGAAAACTCTCAAGGATCTTACCGCTGTTGAGATCCAGTTCGATGTAACCCACTCGTGCACCCAACTGA
TCTTCAGCATCTTTTACTTTCACCAGCGTTTCTGGGTGAGCAAAAACAGGAAGGCAAAATGCCGCAAAAA
AGGGAATAAGGGCGACACGGAAATGTTGAATACTCATACTCTTCCTTTTTCAATATTATTGAAGCATTTA
TCAGGGTTATTGTCTCATGAGCGGATACATATTTGAATGTATTTAGAAAAATAAACAAATAGGGGTTCCG
CGCACATTTCCCCGAAAAGTGCCACCTGACGTCTAAGAAACCATTATTATCATGACATTAACCTATAAAA
ATAGGCGTATCACGAGGCCCTTTCGTCTTCAC
Features (pLannotate 1.2.2; 17 found; start..end, strand, type, name):
     10..54      +  promoter       T5 promoter: bacteriophage T5 promoter for E. coli RNA polymerase, with embedded lac operator
     62..78      +  protein_bind   lac operator: The lac repressor binds to the lac operator to inhibit transcription in E. coli. This inhibition can be relieved by adding lactose or isopropyl-β-D-thiogalactopyranoside (IPTG). lac repressor encoded by lacI
    127..144     +  CDS            7xHis (fragment): 6xHis affinity tag
    151..1110    +  CDS            BirA(R118G): promiscuous R118G mutant of the E. coli biotin protein ligase (Cronan, 2005) also known as BirA* or BioID
   1159..1253    +  terminator     lambda t0 terminator: transcription terminator from phage lambda
   1268..1296    +  promoter       cat promoter (fragment): promoter of the E. coli cat gene encoding chloramphenicol acetyltransferase
   1297..1953    +  CDS            cat: CAT_ECOLX - Experimental evidence at protein level: Swiss-Prot protein existence level 1. This enzyme is an effector of chloramphenicol resistance in bacteria. From Escherichia coli. This protein is used as a marker in many commonly used cloning vectors, such as pACYC184.
   2021..2107    +  terminator     rrnB T1 terminator: Escherichia coli rrnB; transcription terminator T1 from the E. coli rrnB gene
   2130..2147    -  promoter       tet promoter (fragment): E. coli promoter for tetracycline efflux protein gene
   2166..2187    -  protein_bind   CAP binding site: CAP binding activates transcription in the presence of cAMP. E. coli catabolite activator protein
   2200..3282    -  CDS            lacI: lac repressor; lacI; The lac repressor binds to the lac operator to inhibit transcription in E. coli. This inhibition can be relieved by adding lactose or isopropyl-β-D-thiogalactopyranoside (IPTG).
   3283..3360    -  promoter       lacIq promoter: lacI (mutant); In the lacIq allele, a single base change in the promoter boosts expression of the lacI gene about 10-fold.
   3409..3450    +  CDS            rop (fragment): Rop protein, which maintains plasmids at low copy number; rop
   3552..3692    +  misc_feature   bom: basis of mobility region from pBR322
   3878..4466    -  rep_origin     ori: high-copy-number ColE1/pMB1/pBR322/pUC origin of replication
   4637..5497    -  CDS            AmpR: β-lactamase; bla; confers resistance to ampicillin, carbenicillin, and related antibiotics
   5498..5602    -  promoter       AmpR promoter: bla
