[The description below was written by a language model from this plasmid's Addgene catalogue record and pLannotate feature annotations shown in this document.]
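Description:
pNHA6 is a bacterial expression plasmid built on the pQE80L backbone for producing and purifying the BioID enzyme in E. coli. It replicates from a high-copy ColE1/pMB1-type origin, with an adjacent bom region and only a fragment of rop, and is selected with ampicillin through the β-lactamase (AmpR) gene and its own promoter. A cat coding sequence with a partial cat promoter is also annotated downstream of the expression cassette, a typical remnant of the pQE vector design. The catalogue entry lists only ampicillin as the selection.

The insert is BirA(R118G), the promiscuous mutant of the E. coli biotin protein ligase known as BirA* or BioID, fused at its N terminus to a 6xHis affinity tag. The catalogue names the promoter as "LacI". In the feature table, transcription is driven by the bacteriophage T5 promoter, which is recognised by E. coli RNA polymerase. This promoter carries an embedded lac operator and is followed by a second one. The plasmid supplies its own lac repressor from a lacI gene under the lacIq promoter, which raises repressor levels, so expression stays tightly off until it is induced with IPTG and does not depend on a host strain that overproduces the repressor. The lambda t0 terminator closes the expression cassette, and an rrnB T1 terminator follows the cat gene.

The stated purpose is BioID protein purification: the His tag allows the recombinant ligase to be recovered by immobilised metal affinity chromatography. The associated work concerns proximity-dependent biotinylation in Shigella flexneri, but the record does not say how the purified protein was used there.
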