Addgene plasmid #223648: pNHA6
Purpose: BioID protein purification
Depositing lab: François-Xavier Campbell-Valois. Depositing organization: University of Ottawa. Publication: The promiscuous biotin ligase TurboID reveals the proxisome of the T3SS chaperone IpgC in Shigella flexneri. Haidar-Ahmad N, Tomaro K, Lavallee-Adam M, Campbell-Valois F-X. mSphere. 2024 Nov 21;9(11):e0055324. doi: 10.1128/msphere.00553-24. Epub 2024 Oct 31. PubMed 39480076.
Backbone
  Vector backbone: pQE80L
  Vector type: Bacterial Expression
Growth in bacteria
  Bacterial resistance: Ampicillin, 100 μg/mL
  Growth temperature: 37°C
  Growth strain: DH5alpha
  Copy number: High Copy
Gene/Insert
  Gene/Insert name: BioID
  Species: Synthetic
  Promoter: LacI
  Tag / fusion protein: 6His (N terminal on insert)
  Cloning method: Unknown
  Sequencing primers: 5′ TGC TTT GTG AGC GGA TAA C
Terms and licenses: Academic/Nonprofit Terms; Industry Terms
How to cite: pNHA6 was a gift from François-Xavier Campbell-Valois (Addgene plasmid # 223648 ; http://n2t.net/addgene:223648 ; RRID:Addgene_223648)
